>Addgene plasmid #109832 | pHH0103_DEPDC5_DEP | addgene full sequence | sequence record 213883 | Addgene NGS Result
TTGACAATTAATCATCGGCTCGTATAATGTGTGGAATTGTGAGCGGATAACAATTTCACACAGGAAACAG
CCAGTCCGTTTAGGTGTTTTCACGAGCACTTCACCAACAAGGACCATAGATTATGAAAATCGAAGAACAC
CATCACCATCACCATTCCAGCGGTAAGCTTATGTCCCCTATACTAGGTTATTGGAAAATTAAGGGCCTTG
TGCAACCCACTCGACTTCTTTTGGAATATCTTGAAGAAAAATATGAAGAGCATTTGTATGAGCGCGATGA
AGGTGATAAATGGCGAAACAAAAAGTTTGAATTGGGTTTGGAGTTTCCCAATCTTCCTTATTATATTGAT
GGTGATGTTAAATTAACACAGTCTATGGCCATCATACGTTATATAGCTGACAAGCACAACATGTTGGGTG
GTTGTCCAAAAGAGCGTGCAGAGATTTCAATGCTTGAAGGAGCGGTTTTGGATATTAGATACGGTGTTTC
GAGAATTGCATATAGTAAAGACTTTGAAACTCTCAAAGTTGATTTTCTTAGCAAGCTACCTGAAATGCTG
AAAATGTTCGAAGATCGTTTATGTCATAAAACATATTTAAATGGTGATCATGTAACCCATCCTGACTTCA
TGTTGTATGACGCTCTTGATGTTGTTTTATACATGGACCCAATGTGCCTGGATGCGTTCCCAAAATTAGT
TTGTTTTAAAAAACGTATTGAAGCTATCCCACAAATTGATAAGTACTTGAAATCCAGCAAGTATATAGCA
TGGCCTTTGCAGGGCTGGCAAGCCACGTTTGGTGGTGGCGACCATCCTCCAAAATCGGATCTGGAAGTTC
TGTTCCAGGGGCCCCTGTCCAGCGGTCTGGTTCCGCGTGGTTCCGGTACCGCGGCCCAGCCGGCCGCTTC
TTCTCTGACTTCTTCCTCTACGCTGACTGAAATTCTGGAAGCCATGAAACATCCGTCCACCGGTGTTCAG
CTGCTGAGCGAGCAGAAGGGCCTGTCCCCATACTGCTTCATTAGCGCGGAAGTTGTCCACTGGCTGGTGA
ACCACGTGGAGGGTATTCAGACCCAGGCAATGGCAATCGATATCATGCAGAAAATGCTGGAAGAACAGCT
GATCACCCACGCGAGCGGTGAAGCTTGGCGCACCTTCATCTATGGCTTTTACTTCTACAAAATCGTAACC
GACAAAGAACCTGACCGTGTTGCGATGCAAGCGGCCGCATA
[142 nt withheld, positions 1232-1373]
C
[98 nt withheld, positions 1375-1472]
AGTTTGTACTGGTGACGAAACTCAGTGTCTAGCTAGAGTGGC
[149 nt withheld, positions 1515-1663]
T
[41 nt withheld, positions 1665-1705]
T
[62 nt withheld, positions 1707-1768]
A
[35 nt withheld, positions 1770-1804]
CCTCCCTCAATCGGTTGAATGTCGCCCTTTTGTCTTTGGCGCTGGTAAACCATATGAA
[86 nt withheld, positions 1863-1948]
T
[54 nt withheld, positions 1950-2003]
CTAGCGCCGCCCTATACCTTGTCTGCCTCCCCGCGTTGCGTCGCGGTGCATGGAGCCGGGCCACCTCGAC
CTGAATGGAAGCCGGCGGCACCTCGCTAACGGATTCACCACTCCAAGAATTGGAGCCAATCAATTCTTGC
GGAGAACTGTGAATGCGCAAACCAACCCTTGGCAGAACATATCCATCGCGTCCGCCATCTCCAGCAGCCG
CACGCGGCGCATCTCGGGCAGCGTTGGGTCCTGGCCACGGGTGCGCATGATCGTGCTCCTGTCGTTGAGG
ACCCGGCTAGGCTGGCGGGGTTGCCTTACTGGTTAGCAGAATGAATCACCGATACGCGAGCGAACGTGAA
GCGACTGCTGCTGCAAAACGTCTGCGACCTGAGCAACAACATGAATGGTCTTCGGTTTCCGTGTTTCGTA
AAGTCTGGAAACGCGGAAGTCAGCGCCCTGCACCATTATGTTCCGGATCTGCATCGCAGGATGCTGCTGG
CTACCCTGTGGAACACCTACATCTGTATTAACGAAGCGCTGGCATTGACCCTGAGTGATTTTTCTCTGGT
CCCGCCGCATCCATACCGCCAGTTGTTTACCCTCACAACGTTCCAGTAACCGGGCATGTTCATCATCAGT
AACCCGTATCGTGAGCATCCTCTCTCGTTTCATCGGTATCATTACCCCCATGAACAGAAATCCCCCTTAC
ACGGAGGCATCAGTGACCAAACAGGAAAAAACCGCCCTTAACATGGCCCGCTTTATCAGAAGCCAGACAT
TAACGCTTCTGGAGAAACTCAACGAGCTGGACGCGGATGAACAGGCAGACATCTGTGAATCGCTTCACGA
CCACGCTGATGAGCTTTACCGCAGGATCCGCGAAATTGTAAGCGTTAATATTTTGTTAAAATTCGCGTTA
AATTTTTGTTAAATCAGCTCATTTTTTAACCAATAGGCCGAAATCGGCAAAATCCCTTATAAATCAAAAG
AATAGACCGAGATAGGGT
[37 nt withheld, positions 3002-3038]
AAAGAACGTGGACTCCAACGTCAAAGG
[49 nt withheld, positions 3066-3114]
T
[91 nt withheld, positions 3116-3206]
G
[124 nt withheld, positions 3208-3331]
CGCGGATCCTGCCTCGCGCGTTTCGGTGATGACGGTGAAAACCTCTGACACATGCAGCTCCCGGAGACGG
TCACAGCTTGTCTGTAAGCGGATGCCGGGAGCAGACAAGCCCGTCAGGGCGCGTCAGCGGGTGTTGGCGG
GTGTCGGGGCGCAGCCATGACCCAGTCACGTAGCGATAGCGGAGTGTATACTGGCTTAACTATGCGGCAT
CAGAGCAGATTGTACTGAGAGTGCACCATATGCGGTGTGAAATACCGCACAGATGCGTAAGGAGAAAATA
CCGCATCAGGCGCTCTTCCGCTTCCTCGCTCACTGACTCGCTGCGCTCGGTCGTTCGGCTGCGGCGAGCG
GTATCAGCTCACTCAAAGGCGGTAATACGGTTATCCACAGAATCAGGGGATAACGCAGGAAAGAACATGT
GAGCAAAAGGCCAGCAAAAGGCCAGGAACCGTAAAAAGGCCGCGTTGCTGGCGTTTTTCCATAGGCTCCG
CCCCCCTGACGAGCATCACAAAAATCGACGCTCAAGTCAGAGGTGGCGAAACCCGACAGGACTATAAAGA
TACCAGGGTTTCCCCCTGGAAGCTCCCTCGTGCGCTCTCCTGTTCCGACCCTGCCGCTTACCGGATACCT
GTCCGCCTTTCTCCCTTCGGGAAGCGTGGCGCTTTCTCATAGCTCACGCTGTAGGTATCTCAGTTCGGTG
TAGGTCGTTCGCTCCAAGCTGGGCTGTGTGCACGAACCCCCCGTTCAGCCCGACCGCTGCGCCTTATCCG
GTAACTATCGTCTTGAGTCCAACCCGGTAAGACACGACTTATCGCCACTGGCAGCAGCCACTGGTAACAG
GATTAGCAGAGCGAGGTATGTAGGCGGTGCTACAGAGTTCTTGAAGTGGTGGCCTAACTACGGCTACACT
AGAAGGACAGTATTTGGTATCTGCGCTCTGCTGAAGCCAGTTACCTTCGGAAAAAGAGTTGGTAGCTCTT
GATCCGGCAAACAAACCACCGCTGGTAGCGGTGGTTTTTTTGTTTGCAAGCAGCAGATTACGCGCAGAAA
AAAAGGATCTCAAGAAGATCCTTTGATCTTTTCTACGGGGTCTGACGCTCAGTGGAACGAAAACTCACGT
TAAGGGATTTTGGTCATGAGATTATCAAAAAGGATCTTCACCTAGATCCTTTTAAATTAAAAATGAAGTT
TTAAATCAATCTAAAGTATATATGAGTAAACTTGGTCTGACAGTTACCAATGCTTAATCAGTGAGGCACC
TATCTCAGCGATCTGTCTATTTCGTTCATCCATAGTTGCCTGACTCCCCGTCGTGTAGATAACTACGATA
CGGGAGGGCTTACCATCTGGCCCCAGTGCTGCAATGATACCGCGAGACCCACGCTCACCGGCTCCAGATT
TATCAGCAATAAACCAGCCAGCCGGAAGGGCCGAGCGCAGAAGTGGTCCTGCAACTTTATCCGCCTCCAT
CCAGTCTATTAATTGTTGCCGGGAAGCTAGAGTAAGTAGTTCGCCAGTTAATAGTTTGCGCAACGTTGTT
GCCATTGCTGCAGGCATCGTGGTGTCACGCTCGTCGTTTGGTATGGCTTCATTCAGCTCCGGTTCCCAAC
GATCAAGGCGAGTTACATGATCCCCCATGTTGTGCAAAAAAGCGGTTAGCTCCTTCGGTCCTCCGATCGT
TGTCAGAAGTAAGTTGGCCGCAGTGTTATCACTCATGGTTATGGCAGCACTGCATAATTCTCTTACTGTC
ATGCCATCCGTAAGATGCTTTTCTGTGACTGGTGAGTACTCAACCAAGTCATTCTGAGAATAGTGTATGC
GGCGACCGAGTTGCTCTTGCCCGGCGTCAACACGGGATAATACCGCGCCACATAGCAGAACTTTAAAAGT
GCTCATCATTGGAAAACGTTCTTCGGGGCGAAAACTCTCAAGGATCTTACCGCTGTTGAGATCCAGTTCG
ATGTAACCCACTCGTGCACCCAACTGATCTTCAGCATCTTTTACTTTCACCAGCGTTTCTGGGTGAGCAA
AAACAGGAAGGCAAAATGCCGCAAAAAAGGGAATAAGGGCGACACGGAAATGTTGAATACTCATACTCTT
CCTTTTTCAATATTATTGAAGCATTTATCAGGGTTATTGTCTCATGAGCGGATACATATTTGAATGTATT
TAGAAAAATAAACAAATAGGGGTTCCGCGCACATTTCCCCGAAAAGTGCCACCTGACGTCTAAGAAACCA
TTATTATCATGACATTAACCTATAAAAATAGGCGTATCACGAGGCCCTTTCGTCTTCAAGAATTCCCGAC
ACCATCGAATGGTGCAAAACCTTTCGCGGTATGGCATGATAGCGCCCGGAAGAGAGTCAATTCAGGGTGG
TGAATGTGAAACCAGTAACGTTATACGATGTCGCAGAGTATGCCGGTGTCTCTTATCAGACCGTTTCCCG
CGTGGTGAACCAGGCCAGCCACGTTTCTGCGAAAACGCGGGAAAAAGTGGAAGCGGCGATGGCGGAGCTG
AATTACATTCCCAACCGCGTGGCACAACAACTGGCGGGCAAACAGTCGTTGCTGATTGGCGTTGCCACCT
CCAGTCTGGCCCTGCACGCGCCGTCGCAAATTGTCGCGGCGATTAAATCTCGCGCCGATCAACTGGGTGC
CAGCGTGGTGGTGTCGATGGTAGAACGAAGCGGCGTCGAAGCCTGTAAAGCGGCGGTGCACAATCTTCTC
GCGCAACGCGTCAGTGGGCTGATCATTAACTATCCGCTGGATGACCAGGATGCCATTGCTGTGGAAGCTG
CCTGCACTAATGTTCCGGCGTTATTTCTTGATGTCTCTGACCAGACACCCATCAACAGTATTATTTTCTC
CCATGAAGACGGTACGCGACTGGGCGTGGAGCATCTGGTCGCATTGGGTCACCAGCAAATCGCGCTGTTA
GCGGGCCCATTAAGTTCTGTCTCGGCGCGTCTGCGTCTGGCTGGCTGGCATAAATATCTCACTCGCAATC
AAATTCAGCCGATAGCGGAACGGGAAGGCGACTGGAGTGCCATGTCCGGTTTTCAACAAACCATGCAAAT
GCTGAATGAGGGCATCGTTCCCACTGCGATGCTGGTTGCCAACGATCAGATGGCGCTGGGCGCAATGCGC
GCCATTACCGAGTCCGGGCTGCGCGTTGGTGCGGATATCTCGGTAGTGGGATACGACGATACCGAAGACA
GCTCATGTTATATCCCGCCGTTAACCACCATCAAACAGGATTTTCGCCTGCTGGGGCAAACCAGCGTGGA
CCGCTTGCTGCAACTCTCTCAGGGCCAGGCGGTGAAGGGCAATCAGCTGTTGCCCGTCTCACTGGTGAAA
AGAAAAACCACCCTGGCGCCCAATACGCAAACCGCCTCTCCCCGCGCGTTGGCCGATTCATTAATGCAGC
TGGCACGACAGGTTTCCCGACTGGAAAGCGGGCAGTGAGCGCAACGCAATTAATGTAAGTTAGCTCACTC
ATTAGGCACAATTCTCATGTTTGACAGCTTATCATCGACTGCACGGTGCACCAATGCTTCTGGCGTCAGG
CAGCCATCGGAAGCTGTGGTATGGCTGTGCAGGTCGTAAATCACTGCATAATTCGTGTCGCTCAAGGCGC
ACTCCCGTTCTGGATAATGTTTTTTGCGCCGACATCATAACGGTTCTGGCAAATATTCTGAAATGAGCTG
Features (pLannotate 1.2.2; 21 found; start..end, strand, type, name):
      1..29      +  promoter       tac promoter: strong E. coli promoter; hybrid between the trp and lac UV5 promoters
     37..53      +  protein_bind   lac operator: The lac repressor binds to the lac operator to inhibit transcription in E. coli. This inhibition can be relieved by adding lactose or isopropyl-β-D-thiogalactopyranoside (IPTG). lac repressor encoded by lacI
    138..155     +  CDS            6xHis: 6xHis affinity tag
    171..824     +  CDS            GST26_SCHJA: Experimental evidence at protein level: Swiss-Prot protein existence level 1. GST isoenzymes appear to play a central role in the parasite detoxification system. Other functions are also suspected including a role in increasing the solubility of haematin in the parasite gut. From Schistosoma japonicum (Blood fluke).
    888..1229    +  CDS            DEPDC5 (fragment): DEPD5_HUMAN - Also known as KIAA0645 From Homo sapiens (Human).
   1236..1283    +  terminator     fd terminator (sequence withheld): central terminator from bacteriophage fd (Otsuka and Kunisawa, 1982)
   1288..1500    +  CDS            M13 gene III (fragment) (sequence partly withheld): pIII; III; minor coat protein
   1515..1985    +  CDS            M13 gene III (fragment) (sequence partly withheld): pIII; III; minor coat protein
   2007..2077    +  CDS            TcR (fragment): tetracycline efflux protein; tet; confers resistance to tetracycline
   2319..2699    -  CDS            YPB1_ECOLX: Protein predicted: Swiss-Prot protein existence level 4. From Escherichia coli.
   2716..2867    +  CDS            rop (fragment): Rop protein, which maintains plasmids at low copy number; rop
   2903..3331    -  rep_origin     f1 ori (sequence partly withheld): f1 bacteriophage origin of replication; arrow indicates direction of (+) strand synthesis
   3340..3379    +  CDS            rop (fragment): Rop protein, which maintains plasmids at low copy number; rop
   3481..3621    +  misc_feature   bom: basis of mobility region from pBR322
   3807..4394    -  rep_origin     ori: high-copy-number ColE1/pMB1/pBR322/pUC origin of replication
   4565..5425    -  CDS            AmpR: β-lactamase; bla; confers resistance to ampicillin, carbenicillin, and related antibiotics
   5426..5530    -  promoter       AmpR promoter: bla
   5639..5716    +  promoter       lacIq promoter: lacI (mutant); In the lacIq allele, a single base change in the promoter boosts expression of the lacI gene about 10-fold.
   5717..6799    +  CDS            lacI: lac repressor; lacI; The lac repressor binds to the lac operator to inhibit transcription in E. coli. This inhibition can be relieved by adding lactose or isopropyl-β-D-thiogalactopyranoside (IPTG).
   6812..6833    +  protein_bind   CAP binding site: CAP binding activates transcription in the presence of cAMP. E. coli catabolite activator protein
   6852..6869    +  promoter       tet promoter (fragment): E. coli promoter for tetracycline efflux protein gene
