[The description below was written by a language model from this plasmid's Addgene catalogue record and pLannotate feature annotations shown in this document.]
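Description:
pHH0103_DEPDC5_DEP is a bacterial expression plasmid, about 7 kb, built on the pHH0103 backbone for producing and purifying the DEP domain of human DEPDC5 in E. coli. It replicates from a ColE1/pMB1-type origin accompanied by the pBR322 bom region. The catalogue lists it as low copy, although the annotated rop gene appears only as fragments interrupted by an f1 phage origin. Selection is by ampicillin through a β-lactamase gene with its own promoter. The f1 origin would allow single-stranded DNA production with helper phage.

The expression cassette is driven by the hybrid tac promoter with a downstream lac operator, and the plasmid carries its own lacI gene under the strengthened lacIq promoter, so transcription is repressed until induced with IPTG. The open reading frame begins with a 6xHis tag, followed by Schistosoma japonicum glutathione S-transferase and then a roughly 340 bp fragment of DEPDC5 corresponding to the DEP domain, which was inserted between SfiI and NotI sites. The resulting protein should therefore be a His-GST-DEP fusion that can be captured on either nickel or glutathione resin, with GST often also aiding solubility.

A phage fd terminator sits immediately after the insert. Beyond it lie fragments of M13 gene III, a short tetracycline-resistance remnant and a partial tet promoter. These look like leftovers from a phagemid or pBR322-type ancestor, but the record does not say whether they have any function here. The associated publication surveys ligands of peptide recognition modules, which suggests the purified domain served as a binding target in such experiments.
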