Addgene plasmid #109832: pHH0103_DEPDC5_DEP
Purpose: Protein expression and purification of DEPDC5_DEP
Depositing lab: Sachdev Sidhu. Depositing organization: University of Toronto. Publication: Large-scale survey and database of high affinity ligands for peptide recognition modules. Teyra J, Kelil A, Jain S, Helmy M, Jajodia R, Hooda Y, Gu J, D'Cruz AA, Nicholson SE, Min J, Sudol M, Kim PM, Bader GD, Sidhu SS. Mol Syst Biol. 2020 Dec;16(12):e9310. doi: 10.15252/msb.20199310. PubMed 33438817.
Backbone
  Vector backbone: pHH0103
  Vector type: Bacterial Expression
Growth in bacteria
  Bacterial resistance: Ampicillin, 100 μg/mL
  Growth temperature: 37°C
  Growth strain: DH5alpha
  Copy number: Low Copy
Gene/Insert
  Gene/Insert name: DEPDC5_DEP
  Species: H. sapiens (human)
  Entrez Gene: DEPDC5 (a.k.a. DEP.5, FFEVF, FFEVF1)
  Cloning method: Restriction Enzyme; 5′ cloning site Sfi1 (unknown if destroyed); 3′ cloning site Not1 (unknown if destroyed)
Terms and licenses: Academic/Nonprofit Terms; Industry Terms: Not Available to Industry
How to cite: pHH0103_DEPDC5_DEP was a gift from Sachdev Sidhu (Addgene plasmid # 109832 ; http://n2t.net/addgene:109832 ; RRID:Addgene_109832)
