>Addgene plasmid #109832 | pHH0103_DEPDC5_DEP | depositor partial sequence | sequence record 206784 | pHH0103_DEPDC5_DEP sequence 336 bps
GGCCCAGCCGGCCGCTTCTTCTCTGACTTCTTCCTCTACGCTGACTGAAATTCTGGAAGCCATGAAACAT
CCGTCCACCGGTGTTCAGCTGCTGAGCGAGCAGAAGGGCCTGTCCCCATACTGCTTCATTAGCGCGGAAG
TTGTCCACTGGCTGGTGAACCACGTGGAGGGTATTCAGACCCAGGCAATGGCAATCGATATCATGCAGAA
AATGCTGGAAGAACAGCTGATCACCCACGCGAGCGGTGAAGCTTGGCGCACCTTCATCTATGGCTTTTAC
TTCTACAAAATCGTAACCGACAAAGAACCTGACCGTGTTGCGATGCAAGCGGCCGC
